>Addgene plasmid #228238 | pHPHS927 | addgene full sequence | sequence record 455144 | Addgene NGS Result
GCGGCCGCGAGCTCACGGGGACAGCCCCCCCCCAAAGCCCCCAGGGATGTAATTACGTCCCTCCCCCGCT
AGGGGGCAGCAGCGAGCCGCCCGGGGCTCCGCTCCGGTCCGGCGCTCCCCCCGCATCCCCGAGCCGGCAG
CGTGCGGGGACAGCCCGGGCACGGGGAAGGTGGCACGGGATCGCTTTCCTCTGAACGCTTCTCGCTGCTC
TTTGAGCCTGCAGACACCTGGGGGGATACGGGGAAAAAGCTTTAGGCTGAAAGAGAGATTTAGAATGACA
GAATCATAGAACGGCCTGGGTTGCAAAGGAGCACAGTGCTCATCCAGATCCAACCCCCTGCTATGTGCAG
GGTCATCAACCAGCAGCCCAGGCTGCCCAGAGCCACATCCAGCCTGGCCTTGAATGCCTGCAGGGATGGG
GCATCCACAGCCTCCTTGGGCAACCTGTTCAGTGCGTCACCACCCTCTGGGGGAAAAACTGCCTCCTCAT
ATCCAACCCAAACCTCCCCTGTCTCAGTGTAAAGCCATTCCCCCTTGTCCTATCAAGGGGGAGTTTGCTG
TGACATTGTTGGTCTGGGGTGACACATGTTTGCCAATTCAGTGCATCACGGAGAGGCAGATCTTGGGGAT
AAGGAAGTGCAGGACAGCATGGACGTGGGACATGCAGGTGTTGAGGGCTCTGGGACACTCTCCAAGTCAC
AGCGTTCAGAACAGCCTTAAGGATAAGAAGATAGGATAGAAGGACAAAGAGCAAGTTAAAACCCAGCATG
GAGAGGAGCACAAAAAGGCCACAGACACTGCTGGTCCCTGTGTCTGAGCCTGCATGTTTGATGGTGTCTG
GATGCAAGCAGAAGGGGTGGAAGAGCTTGCCTGGAGAGATACAGCTGGGTCAGTAGGACTGGGACAGGCA
GCTGGAGAATTGCCATGTAGATGTTCATACAATCGTCAAATCATGAAGGCTGGAAAAGCCCTCCAAGATC
CCCAAGACCAACCCCAACCCACCCACCGTGCCCACTGGCCATGTCCCTCAGTGCCACATCCCCACAGTTC
TTCATCACCTCCAGGGACGGTGACCCCCCCACCTCCGTGGGCAGCTGTGCCACTGCAGCACCGCTCTTTG
GAGAAGGTAAATCTTGCTAAATCCAGCCCGACCCTCCCCTGGCACAACGTAAGGCCATTATCTCTCATCC
AACTCCAGGACGGAGTCAGTGAGAATATTGGCGCGCCGATATCCGATGAGGCCCTTTCGTCTTCACTCGA
GTTTACTCCCTATCAGTGATAGAGAACGTATGAAGAGTTTACTCCCTATCAGTGATAGAGAACGTATGCA
GACTTTACTCCCTATCAGTGATAGAGAACGTATAAGGAGTTTACTCCCTATCAGTGATAGAGAACGTATG
ACCAGTTTACTCCCTATCAGTGATAGAGAACGTATCTACAGTTTACTCCCTATCAGTGATAGAGAACGTA
TATCCAGTTTACTCCCTATCAGTGATAGAGAACGTATGTCGAGGTAGGCGTGTACGGTGGGCGCCTATAA
AAGCAGAGCTCGTTTAGTGAACCGTCAGATCGCCTGGAGCAATTCCACAACACTTTTGTCTTATACTTAA
GCTTGCCACCATGGACTACAAGGACCACGACGGCGATTATAAGGATCACGACATCGACTACAAAGACGAC
GATGACAAGGTCGACGTGCATCTGACTCCTGAGGAGAAGTCTGCCGTTACTGCCCTGTGGGGCAAGGTGA
ACGTGGATGAAGTTGGTGGTGAGGCCCTGGGCAGGTTGGTATCAAGGTTACAAGACAGGTTTAAGGAGAC
CAATAGAAACTGGGCATGTGGAGACAGAGAAGACTCTTGGGTTTCTGATAGGCACTGACTCTCTCTGCCT
ATTGGTCTATTTTCCCACCCTTAGGCTGCTGGTGGTCTACCCTTGGACCCAGAGGTTCTTTGAGTCCTTT
GGGGATCTGTCCACTCCTGATGCTGTTATGGGCAACCCTAAGGTGAAGGCTCATGGCAAGAAAGTGCTCG
GTGCCTTTAGTGATGGCCTGGCTCACCTGGACAACCTCAAGGGCACCTTTGCCACACTGAGTGAGCTGCA
CTGTGACAAGCTGCACGTGGATCCTGAGAACTTCAGGGTGAGTCTGATGGGCACCTCCTGGGTTTCCTTC
CCCTGGCTATTCTGCTCAACCTTCCTATCAGAAAAAAAGGGGAAGCGATTCTAGGGAGCAGTCTCCATGA
CTGTGTGTGGAGTGTTGACAAGAGTTCGGATATTTTATTCTCTACTCAGAATTGCTGCTCCCCCTCACTC
TGTTCTGTGTTGTCATTTCCTCTTTCTTTGGTAAGCTTTTAATTTCCAGTTGCATTTTACTAAATTAATT
AAGCTGGTTATTTACTTCCCATCCTGATATCAGCTTCCCCTCCTCCTTTCCTCCCAGTCCTTCTCTCTCT
CCTCTCTCTTTCTCTAATCCTTTCCTTTCCCTCAGTTCATTTCTTCTTCTTTGATCTACGTTTGTTTGTC
TTTTTAAATATTGCCTTGTAACTTGCTCAGAGGACAAGGAAGATATGTCCCTGTTTCTTCTCATAGCTCT
CAAGAATAGTAGCATAATTGGCTTTTATGCCAGGGTGACAGGGGAAGAATATATTTTACATATAAATTCT
GTTTGACATAGGATTCTTATAATAATTTGTCAGTAGTTTAAGGTTGCAAACAAATGTCTTTGTAAATAAG
CCTGCAGTATCTGGTATTTTTGCTCTACAGTTATGTTGATGGTTCTTCCATATTCCCACAGCTCCTGGGC
AATATGATCGTGATTGTGCTGGGCCACCACCTGGGCAAGGATTTCACCCCCGCTGCACAGGCTGCCTTCC
AGAAGGTGGTGGCTGGAGTGGCCACTGCCCTGGCTCACAAGTACCACGGTACCTACCCATACGATGTTCC
GGATTACGCTTAGACAGTGGGAAAGATCGCCGTGTAAGCGGCCGCCTAGTTGCCAGCCATCTGTTGTTTG
CCCCTCCCCCGTGCCTTCCTTGACCCTGGAAGGTGCCACTCCCACTGTCCTTTCCTAATAAAATGAGGAA
ATTGCATCGCATTGTCTGAGTAGGTGTCATTCTATTCTGGGGGGTGGGGTGGGGCAGGACAGCAAGGGGG
AGGATTGGGAAGACAATAGCAGGCATGCTGGGGATGCGGTGGGCTCTATGGCCGGCTTGTCGACGACGGC
GGACTCCGTCGTCAGGATCATCCGCGCTAGCCACCATGGTGAGCAAGGGCGAGGAGGATAACATGGCCAT
CATCAAGGAGTTCATGCGCTTCAAGGTGCACATGGAGGGCTCCGTGAACGGCCACGAGTTCGAGATCGAG
GGCGAGGGCGAGGGCCGCCCCTACGAGGGCACCCAGACCGCCAAGCTGAAGGTGACCAAGGGTGGCCCCC
TGCCCTTCGCCTGGGACATCCTGTCCCCTCAGTTCATGTACGGCTCCAAGGCCTACGTGAAGCACCCCGC
CGACATCCCCGACTACTTGAAGCTGTCCTTCCCCGAGGGCTTCAAGTGGGAGCGCGTGATGAACTTCGAG
GACGGCGGCGTGGTGACCGTGACCCAGGACTCCTCCCTGCAGGACGGCGAGTTCATCTACAAGGTGAAGC
TGCGCGGCACCAACTTCCCCTCCGACGGCCCCGTAATGCAGAAGAAGACCATGGGCTGGGAGGCCTCCTC
CGAGCGGATGTACCCCGAGGACGGCGCCCTGAAGGGCGAGATCAAGCAGAGGCTGAAGCTGAAGGACGGC
GGCCACTACGACGCTGAGGTCAAGACCACCTACAAGGCCAAGAAGCCCGTGCAGCTGCCCGGCGCCTACA
ACGTCAACATCAAGTTGGACATCACCTCCCACAACGAGGACTACACCATCGTGGAACAGTACGAACGCGC
CGAGGGCCGCCACTCCACCGGCGGCATGGACGAGCTGTACAAGGAGGGCAGAGGAAGTCTTCTAACATGC
GGTGACGTGGAGGAGAATCCCGGCCCTAGGATGACCGAGTACAAGCCCACGGTGCGCCTCGCCACCCGCG
ACGACGTCCCCAGGGCCGTACGCACCCTCGCCGCCGCGTTCGCCGACTACCCCGCCACGCGCCACACCGT
CGATCCGGACCGCCACATCGAGCGGGTCACCGAGCTGCAAGAACTCTTCCTCACGCGCGTCGGGCTCGAC
ATCGGCAAGGTGTGGGTCGCGGACGACGGCGCCGCGGTGGCGGTCTGGACCACGCCGGAGAGCGTCGAAG
CGGGGGCGGTGTTCGCCGAGATCGGCCCGCGCATGGCCGAGTTGAGCGGTTCCCGGCTGGCCGCGCAGCA
ACAGATGGAAGGCCTCCTGGCGCCGCACCGGCCCAAGGAGCCCGCGTGGTTCCTGGCCACCGTCGGCGTC
AGCCCCGACCACCAGGGCAAGGGTCTGGGCAGCGCCGTCGTGCTCCCCGGAGTGGAGGCGGCCGAGCGCG
CCGGGGTGCCCGCCTTCCTGGAGACATCCGCGCCCCGCAACCTCCCCTTCTACGAGCGGCTCGGCTTCAC
CGTCACCGCCGACGTCGAGGTGCCCGAAGGACCGCGCACCTGGTGCATGACCCGCAAGCCCGGTGCCTGA
ACAGTGCCATCAGAGAGATCCTCGCGGCCGCGGATCCAGACATGATAAGATACATTGATGAGTTTGGACA
AACCACAACTAGAATGCAGTGAAAAAAATGCTTTATTTGTGAAATTTGTGATGCTATTGCTTTATTTGTA
ACCATTATAAGCTGCAATAAACTCTAGAGAGTGATTATCAAAAAGGATCTTCACCTAGATCCTTTTAAAT
TAAAAATGAAGTTTTAAATCAATCTAAAGTATATATGAGTAAACTTGGTCTGACAGTTACCAATGCTTAA
TCAGTGAGGCACCTATCTCAGCGATCTGTCTATTTCGTTCATCCATAGTTGCCTGACTCCCCGTCGTGTA
GATAACTACGATACGGGAGGGCTTACCATCTGGCCCCAGTGCTGCAATGATACCGCGGGACCCACGCTCA
CCGGCTCCAGATTTATCAGCAATAAACCAGCCAGCCGGAAGGGCCGAGCGCAGAAGTGGTCCTGCAACTT
TATCCGCCTCCATCCAGTCTATTAATTGTTGCCGGGAAGCTAGAGTAAGTAGTTCGCCAGTTAATAGTTT
GCGCAACGTTGTTGCCATTGCTACAGGCATCGTGGTGTCACGCTCGTCGTTTGGTATGGCTTCATTCAGC
TCCGGTTCCCAACGATCAAGGCGAGTTACATGATCCCCCATGTTGTGCAAAAAAGCGGTTAGCTCCTTCG
GTCCTCCGATCGTTGTCAGAAGTAAGTTGGCCGCAGTGTTATCACTCATGGTTATGGCAGCACTGCATAA
TTCTCTTACTGTCATGCCATCCGTAAGATGCTTTTCTGTGACTGGTGAGTACTCAACCAAGTCATTCTGA
GAATAGTGTATGCGGCGACCGAGTTGCTCTTGCCCGGCGTCAATACGGGATAATACCGCGCCACATAGCA
GAACTTTAAAAGTGCTCATCATTGGAAAACGTTCTTCGGGGCGAAAACTCTCAAGGATCTTACCGCTGTT
GAGATCCAGTTCGATGTAACCCACTCGTGCACCCAACTGATCTTCAGCATCTTTTACTTTCACCAGCGTT
TCTGGGTGAGCAAAAACAGGAAGGCAAAATGCCGCAAAAAAGGGAATAAGGGCGACACGGAAATGTTGAA
TACTCATACTCTTCCTTTTTCAATATTATTGAAGCATTTATCAGGGTTATTGTCTCATGAGCGGATACAT
ATTTGAATGTATTTAGAAAAATAAACAAATAGGGGTTCCGCGCACATTTCCCCGAAAAGTGCCACCTGTC
ATGACCAAAATCCCTTAACGTGAGTTTTCGTTCCACTGAGCGTCAGACCCCGTAGAAAAGATCAAAGGAT
CTTCTTGAGATCCTTTTTTTCTGCGCGTAATCTGCTGCTTGCAAACAAAAAAACCACCGCTACCAGCGGT
GGTTTGTTTGCCGGATCAAGAGCTACCAACTCTTTTTCCGAAGGTAACTGGCTTCAGCAGAGCGCAGATA
CCAAATACTGTTCTTCTAGTGTAGCCGTAGTTAGGCCACCACTTCAAGAACTCTGTAGCACCGCCTACAT
ACCTCGCTCTGCTAATCCTGTTACCAGTGGCTGCTGCCAGTGGCGATAAGTCGTGTCTTACCGGGTTGGA
CTCAAGACGATAGTTACCGGATAAGGCGCAGCGGTCGGGCTGAACGGGGGGTTCGTGCACACAGCCCAGC
TTGGAGCGAACGACCTACACCGAACTGAGATACCTACAGCGTGAGCTATGAGAAAGCGCCACGCTTCCCG
AAGGGAGAAAGGCGGACAGGTATCCGGTAAGCGGCAGGGTCGGAACAGGAGAGCGCACGAGGGAGCTTCC
AGGGGGAAACGCCTGGTATCTTTATAGTCCTGTCGGGTTTCGCCACCTCTGACTTGAGCGTCGATTTTTG
TGATGCTCGTCAGGGGGGCGGAGCCTATGGAAAAACGCCAGCAACGCGGCCTTTTTACGGTTCCTGGCCT
TTTGCTGGCCTTTTGCTCACATGTTCTTTCCTGCGTTATCCCCTGATTCTGTGGATAACCGT
Features (pLannotate 1.2.2; 14 found; start..end, strand, type, name):
    553..681     -  CDS            OR51A4 (fragment): O51A4_HUMAN - Experimental evidence at transcript level: Swiss-Prot protein existence level 2. Odorant receptor. From Homo sapiens (Human).
   1259..1608    +  promoter       TRE3GV promoter: 3rd-generation Tet-responsive promoter that can be activated by binding of Tet-On® 3G, optimized for retroviral and lentiviral vectors
   1669..1689    +  CDS            FLAG (fragment): FLAG® epitope tag, followed by an enterokinase cleavage site
   1696..1818    +  CDS            HBB (fragment): HBB_MESBR - Experimental evidence at protein level: Swiss-Prot protein existence level 1. Involved in oxygen transport from the lung to the various peripheral tissues. From Mesocricetus brandti (Brandt's hamster) (Turkish hamster).
   1820..2152    +  CDS            HBB (fragment): HBB_HAPGR - Experimental evidence at protein level: Swiss-Prot protein existence level 1. Involved in oxygen transport from the lung to the various peripheral tissues. From Hapalemur griseus (Gray gentle lemur) (Eastern lesser bamboo lemur).
   2795..2917    +  CDS            HBB: HBB_COLGU - Experimental evidence at transcript level: Swiss-Prot protein existence level 2. Involved in oxygen transport from the lung to the various peripheral tissues. From Colobus guereza (Mantled guereza) (Eastern black-and-white colobus monkey).
   2924..2952    +  CDS            3xHA (fragment): three tandem HA epitope tags
   2986..3201    +  polyA_signal   bGH poly(A) signal: bovine growth hormone polyadenylation signal
   3256..3963    +  CDS            mCherry: mCherry is a basic (constitutively fluorescent) red fluorescent protein published in 2004, derived from Discosoma sp.. It is reported to be a very rapidly-maturing monomer with low acid sensitivity.
   4021..4620    +  CDS            PuroR (fragment): puromycin N-acetyltransferase; pac from Streptomyces; confers resistance to puromycin
   4653..4782    -  polyA_signal   SV40 poly(A) signal: SV40 polyadenylation signal
   4887..5747    -  CDS            AmpR: β-lactamase; bla; confers resistance to ampicillin, carbenicillin, and related antibiotics
   5748..5852    -  promoter       AmpR promoter: bla
   5955..6543    +  rep_origin     ori: high-copy-number ColE1/pMB1/pBR322/pUC origin of replication
