[The description below was written by a language model from this plasmid's Addgene catalogue record and pLannotate feature annotations shown in this document.]
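Description:
pHPHS927 is a mammalian expression donor plasmid built on the YTK089 backbone and designed for site-specific integration into a genomic Bxb1 attP_GA landing pad through a matching attB_GA site. The attB site is named in the stated purpose, but the generated feature table does not annotate it. In bacteria the 6.6 kb plasmid is maintained at high copy from a ColE1/pUC-type origin and selected with ampicillin via the β-lactamase gene and its native promoter.

The plasmid carries two functional units. The first is a promoterless mCherry coding sequence joined to puromycin N-acetyltransferase; the purpose describes a T2A peptide as the link, which would fit the short unannotated gap between the two open reading frames. With no promoter of its own, this cassette is presumably expressed only after Bxb1-mediated recombination places it downstream of a promoter in the landing pad. Red fluorescence and puromycin resistance would therefore report and select correct integrants rather than random insertions.

The second unit is a doxycycline-inducible reporter in which the Tet-responsive TRE3GV promoter drives β-globin, listed as human and mouse in origin. It carries an N-terminal 3xFLAG tag and a C-terminal HA tag and is terminated by the bGH polyadenylation signal. The globin coding sequence is annotated as separate fragments with a sizeable gap between them, consistent with retained intronic sequence, although the record does not say so. The various species names on these fragments are closest database matches, and a small olfactory receptor fragment hit upstream is probably incidental.

The associated work concerns RNA-linked CRISPR screening of post-transcriptional regulation in human cells, where this construct serves as an inducible mRNA reporter.
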