Addgene plasmid #228238: pHPHS927
Purpose: Bxb1 attB_GA mCherry-T2A-puro, Dox-inducible β-globin reporter for integration into Bxb1 attP_GA landing pad
Depositing lab: Arvind Rasi Subramaniam. Depositing organization: Fred Hutchinson Cancer Center. Publication: Decoding post-transcriptional regulatory networks by RNA-linked CRISPR screening in human cells. Nugent PJ, Park H, Wladyka CL, Yelland JN, Sinha S, Chen KY, Bynum C, Quarterman G, Lee SC, Hsieh AC, Subramaniam AR. Nat Methods. 2025 Jun;22(6):1237-1246. doi: 10.1038/s41592-025-02702-6. Epub 2025 May 29. PubMed 40442371.
Backbone
  Vector backbone: YTK089
  Vector type: Mammalian Expression
  Selectable markers: Puromycin
Growth in bacteria
  Bacterial resistance: Ampicillin, 100 μg/mL
  Growth temperature: 37°C
  Growth strain: NEB Stable
  Copy number: High Copy
Gene/Insert 1
  Gene/Insert name: mCherry
  Promoter: none
  Tag / fusion protein: PuroR
  Cloning method: Gibson Cloning
  Sequencing primers: 5′ CAAATAAAGCAATAGCATCAC
Gene/Insert 2
  Gene/Insert name: Beta globin
  Species: H. sapiens (human), M. musculus (mouse)
  Promoter: TRE3GV
  Tag / fusion protein: 3xFLAG (N terminal on insert); HA (C terminal on insert)
  Cloning method: Gibson Cloning
  Sequencing primers: 5′ AATGATACGGCGACCACCGA
Terms and licenses: Academic/Nonprofit Terms; Industry Terms: Not Available to Industry
Depositor comments: Please visit https://doi.org/10.1101/2024.07.25.605204 for bioRxiv preprint.
How to cite: pHPHS927 was a gift from Arvind Rasi Subramaniam (Addgene plasmid # 228238 ; http://n2t.net/addgene:228238 ; RRID:Addgene_228238)
